Addgene plasmid #27128: pJM614-TRA-2::GFP
Depositing lab: Ding Xue. Depositing organization: University of Colorado, Boulder. Publication: Somatic sex determination in Caenorhabditis elegans is modulated by SUP-26 repression of tra-2 translation. Mapes J, Chen JT, Yu JS, Xue D. Proc Natl Acad Sci U S A. 2010 Oct 19. 107(42):18022-7. 10.1073/pnas.1004513107 PubMed 20921392.
Backbone
  Vector backbone: pPD95.79
  Backbone size w/o insert (bp): 2700
  Vector type: Worm Expression
Growth in bacteria
  Bacterial resistance: Ampicillin, 100 μg/mL
  Growth temperature: 37°C
  Growth strain: DH5alpha
  Copy number: High Copy
Gene/Insert
  Gene/Insert name: TRA-2 GFP (alt name: C15F1.3)
  Species: C. elegans (nematode)
  Insert size (bp): 14645
  Mutation: replaced stop codon with AgeI and EcoRI added GFP as same
  GenBank ID: S42187
  Entrez Gene: tra-2 (a.k.a. CELE_C15F1.3)
  Tag / fusion protein: GFP (C terminal on insert)
  Cloning method: Restriction Enzyme; 5′ cloning site XhoI (not destroyed); 3′ cloning site SpeI (not destroyed)
  Sequencing primers: 5′ n/a
Terms and licenses: Academic/Nonprofit Terms; Industry Terms: Not Available to Industry
How to cite: pJM614-TRA-2::GFP was a gift from Ding Xue (Addgene plasmid # 27128 ; http://n2t.net/addgene:27128 ; RRID:Addgene_27128)
