[The description below was written by a language model from this plasmid's Addgene catalogue record and pLannotate feature annotations shown in this document.]
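Description:
pJM614-TRA-2::GFP is a worm expression plasmid built on the pPD95.79 backbone, a promoterless GFP fusion vector used for making C. elegans transgenes. It is propagated in E. coli through a high-copy ColE1/pUC-type origin and selected with ampicillin via the β-lactamase gene and its own promoter. The annotation also picks up ordinary cloning-vector remnants (short rop, bom and lacI fragments, a CAP site, the lac promoter and a partial lac operator) that play no evident role in the worm.

The payload is a genomic fragment of about 14.6 kb from the C. elegans tra-2 locus (C15F1.3), inserted between XhoI and SpeI sites. The feature table shows tra-2 coding sequence as several separated blocks, consistent with genomic DNA containing introns. One block was matched to the C. briggsae ortholog, which probably reflects the annotation tool's database matching rather than a chimeric insert. Upstream of tra-2, the fragment also carries coding sequence of the neighbouring gene eif-2Bgamma (ppp-1). The record names no heterologous promoter, so expression presumably depends on the native upstream sequences in the fragment. The tra-2 stop codon was replaced with AgeI and EcoRI sites, and GFP, annotated as an Aequorea victoria-derived green variant, was added there to give a C-terminal TRA-2::GFP fusion. About 900 bp of unannotated sequence follows GFP; the record does not say which 3′ UTR it contains.

TRA-2 is a membrane protein that promotes female development in XX animals by sequestering FEM proteins, and it acts as the HER-1 receptor in XO animals. The associated publication concerns repression of tra-2 translation by SUP-26 in somatic sex determination, so the construct most likely serves as a reporter of TRA-2 protein expression and localization in transgenic worms.
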