Features (pLannotate 1.2.2; 15 found; start..end, strand, type, name):
    855..2153    +  CDS            eif-2Bgamma: EI2BG_CAEEL - Also known as ppp-1 From Caenorhabditis elegans.
   2539..2595    +  CDS            eif-2Bgamma (fragment): EI2BG_CAEEL - Also known as ppp-1 From Caenorhabditis elegans.
   2824..4776    +  CDS            tra-2 (fragment): TRA2_CAEEL - Experimental evidence at protein level: Swiss-Prot protein existence level 1. Plays a major role in controlling sexual cell fates. Promotes female development in XX animals where it sequesters one or more of the FEM proteins to the membrane thereby freeing the tra-1 protein (a putative transcription factor) to enter the nucleus and promote female development. In XO animals it acts as a receptor for her-1 which prevents it from binding to FEM proteins thereby repressing the activity of tra-1. Negatively regulates male development when bound to fem-3 and is required together with tr
   5013..6485    +  CDS            tra-2 (fragment): TRA2_CAEBR - Experimental evidence at protein level: Swiss-Prot protein existence level 1. Plays a major role in controlling sexual cell fates (PubMed:8889523, PubMed:11250902, PubMed:24098152). Promotes female development in XX animals where it sequesters one or more of the FEM proteins to the membrane thereby freeing the tra-1 protein (a putative transcription factor) to enter the nucleus and promote female development (By similarity). In XO animals it acts as a receptor for her-1 which prevents it from binding to FEM proteins thereby repressing the activity of tra-1 (By similarity). Negativ
   9077..12088   +  CDS            tra-2 (fragment): TRA2_CAEEL - Experimental evidence at protein level: Swiss-Prot protein existence level 1. Plays a major role in controlling sexual cell fates. Promotes female development in XX animals where it sequesters one or more of the FEM proteins to the membrane thereby freeing the tra-1 protein (a putative transcription factor) to enter the nucleus and promote female development. In XO animals it acts as a receptor for her-1 which prevents it from binding to FEM proteins thereby repressing the activity of tra-1. Negatively regulates male development when bound to fem-3 and is required together with tr
  12897..13757   +  CDS            sg25: sg25 is a basic (constitutively fluorescent) green fluorescent protein published in 1997, derived from Aequorea victoria.
  14701..14736   +  CDS            rop (fragment): Rop protein, which maintains plasmids at low copy number; rop
  14838..14937   +  misc_feature   bom (fragment): basis of mobility region from pBR322
  15035..15139   +  promoter       AmpR promoter: bla
  15140..16000   +  CDS            AmpR: β-lactamase; bla; confers resistance to ampicillin, carbenicillin, and related antibiotics
  16171..16759   +  rep_origin     ori: high-copy-number ColE1/pMB1/pBR322/pUC origin of replication
  16942..17034   +  CDS            lacI (fragment): lac repressor; lacI; The lac repressor binds to the lac operator to inhibit transcription in E. coli. This inhibition can be relieved by adding lactose or isopropyl-β-D-thiogalactopyranoside (IPTG).
  17047..17068   +  protein_bind   CAP binding site: CAP binding activates transcription in the presence of cAMP. E. coli catabolite activator protein
  17083..17113   +  promoter       lac promoter: promoter for the E. coli lac operon
  17117..17139   +  protein_bind   lac operator (fragment): The lac repressor binds to the lac operator to inhibit transcription in E. coli. This inhibition can be relieved by adding lactose or isopropyl-β-D-thiogalactopyranoside (IPTG). lac repressor encoded by lacI
>Addgene plasmid #27128 | pJM614-TRA-2::GFP | depositor full sequence | sequence record 12837 | Author sequence
AAGCTTAAGGTGCACGGCCCACGTGGCCACTAGTACTTCTCGAGTTGAGATTCGCCAACAGCTTAATTTT
TGCGTATCGGGGCTGCGTGCGCGCGGCCCTGAAAAATATTAAAGTTTAGTGAATCTGAAAATAGGGAAGG
AAATTTTAGATTGGCCAGTGTGATGACGACGATGGAGGAATGCCAATGGAGTTCGTTAGGGAAGGAACGC
TCGGAGACCTGGTCAGGGAAACTCGTCGTGTTCTGAAAATTCTACCCACCGACAAAGTACGTTGACCCAC
TGATTCCAAGCGTCCAGTTATATTTTTTAGATCTACGGATACTATCGCATTGATGACAATAAGAAGTCGA
AACTCGATGTGACAAAAGATACAATCCGATCTTCTTGTTCTTCTTTGAACATCAACGAGGTTCATTTTAA
AACACCCTTGACTTCATTCTTCATTTTAATATTTACAGAACACTACTGTACTTGTCGATACCACGGGAAT
CGTGTCGAGACCAAAGAAACAATAGAATGAGCTCAATTAATTGATACTCAATTACGATTTGTCATTCTAA
TAAACAATATTTCTTCAAATAAATTCCTTTCCGATCTAAATACACATCTTATCGTTTCTTTCCTCCAGAA
TTCTGCAGAATTTATAATATACAACAAATCTTGCTAACGACAGTATACAACAAATCTGGCTAACGACACT
CCGTAATAACGCATGCGCGTGTTGTTTAGCCCGTAAATATACAACAGTTATTTTTTAAACAAAAAAACAA
TTCCAGCAGAGTTGCAAGCTTTCTCTTTTTTTTCCTAACATTTTAAACATATTTTTTTCGTTCAAATAAC
AATTTCAGATAAAAATGCACGAAATGCAAGGGATACTTTTGTGTTCTGGAGGTGGCACACGCATGCCTGT
CCTTACACGCCATGTTCAAAAATGCCTACTGCCTGTTGTCGGAGTGCCAATGTTCCTTTATCCACTTTCC
TCGCTTCTAAGAACAGGAATTACTGGTAACATTGATTTTTTATCGTTAAATATGATTGAGTAATTAAACT
TTTAAGATATCAAGATATTTGTTCGTGAAGTTCTTCAACTAACTCTCGAAAAAGAAGTAAAAAAGTCGAA
GCTATTAGAAAAGTATCCAGCACATATTGAATATATTTGTGTCAATCAAGAGGATTTTGGAACCGCGGAT
CTATTGAAGAATCATCATTCTAAAATTACGGTAAGTCAATCAGCTGAAAAAGAAGTTACCTTAATAATTC
TAATTTTTACAGAAAGATGCATTGATTGTTTCCTGTGATTTTATCAGCGATGCCAGTCTCATTCCACTTG
TTGATTTCTTCCGAGCTACAAATTCCACGCTTGTCGCTCTTATTGCAGATACGTGTGTCAATGCTCCGGC
TCCGGGATCAAAATCGAAAAAACCTAAAGGTATTATTTATTTCAACCTTCCTCTAATTTATCAAAATATT
AATTTACAGCCACCGATGTAATGGCAATAGTAGAATCGACAGGTCAACTTGCATTCCTTTGCGGAGATGA
TGATTTTGATGCTCCATTGGTTATGGAGAAAAGTTTGAAAATATTCCCATCGATCAAATTAACTTCAAAG
TACAATGATTGTCATGTTTATGCTATACGTCATAAAGTTCTTCTTAATCTGTCAAAATCAAAGTAAGTGT
TTCTTTGAATGTGTTTTACTCTAAATGTATAATTTCTAGACACATTTCATCATTCAAAGCCGATTTTGTG
CCTCTTCTGATTGATAAACAATTTGAACCGGATTCTGATATCAAATGCTTTGCATATCGTCTTCCTCATG
AAAATGGATTTGTAACTGCACATGCGAATACTCTTGGCTCTTATTTCGAAGTGAATAAAGCTGTAAGTGC
TAATAATGCATTATCATATAGCCTTTAAATTGTTTTTTTAGATTCAAAAATCTTTTACTCGATTGATGGA
ATATCGCGGAAATGGGAAGAATTTCAACTACAAAACTGATAAAATTGCTGCCCACGAGAGTCGGATCGAA
GAAAGCGCAGAGGTAATACTTGTTCAAAAATAGTTAGGGAACATTTCCATTCAGATTGACAAGGATTCAG
TTATCAAACGGTCTTTCATCTCGGATAATTGTCGGATTGGTGAAAAAACAAAGCTAAAAGAGAGTATCAT
TGCCAAAGGCGTTGTCATTGGAAATGGGTTAGTTTTGGGATTTTCGTAGCGCGAGAAGTTTCGGATGAGC
TTTCGGAAAAGATATTTTCTTAATAAATAGACAAACATATGAAAACTTTCGATTTAAGAATTCTTCTGTT
ATCACAATTACTGATTTCTTGAATTAAAACTTGAATTTATACTTTTCCATTCCAGTGCCTCCATAAGCAA
CTCTATTATTTGTGATGGAGTAGAAATCGGAGAGAATGCTGACGTCACCAATTGCATTGTTGCTAAGGAT
CAGAAGGTACCTGCTAAAGGTTAGTTGTTTTCATTAGTGTTGTTTTTTTTTTAATTTCTCGTGTTTCTTT
ATAAATCAACGATTTTCAGGCAAAGTTCAAAACGAGGTAGTAGAAGATGGAGAAGACGAAGAATGGACCG
ATGATTAACAATCTTGGAATTTTAGGAATAATTGGAGCCTTTTTGTGTTTTCTCTTTTTTTTACGCGGTT
GTTTTATTTTTGTTTTCTGATAAATTTATTGAAGATTAAGTTTTTTTGAAATTTTCGTTTTCCTCTATCT
TTCACTCCAATGATAGGTTCTCTAACCCTACAAATTATTTTGAGTAATATTTTTATTTACGATATTATTT
TACTAACAGATAATAATGGAACAATGAAATTGAAATACAATAAACTTCTCGTTTCGGTGGTGATTGTCAC
CTTTGTAACATTCGGGTTGCTCTTAGCGGAATGTTTTGGAAAATCAATTGATTATCAAGAAAAATCAATA
TTTCCATCGTTTGTCAGCCAGGGATTCTTCGAAACTCGTACGAACAATGAAGAATACATTATCGAGGTAT
AACCTTTTCAATTTGGAATTCAGATACTGAAAGTTTTTAAAATTTTAAAATGGCTATTTGAATTAGATGA
CAAGGTCTAAATATTTTTAACTTTAAGCTAAGTATGACATGATTTTGTGAACAAACAAATGTTTTTAAAT
TTTCAAACTATATAAATATAAATTTTCTAGAAAATCGCTCAAACCCAGGAGAATGGAGTAGATATGCGAT
CAACGTTACATTTCACTCAACATGGATACTTACTGAACAACATTTCAAATTTGAAAATTAAATTTCGCCA
AAAGTGAGTTTATTTCATTCGTACTCTTCCATAAAACGTCCAACATATTTTAGAACATACACACTCAATG
ATGTCTGCTTTAAACCACATATTACAATATTCCAACAATCCTCTTCATCCGATCAAAACGAATATCCACA
TTATATCCAGGTTTTCTTGACTTTTAGAAAATTAAAATTTCATTAAAATAGTAATTTCAGAGGCTTCTTC
TTGAAATGCAACGTCTGTCACCATGTCTTATCGTGACACCTCTAAACTGTTTCTATGATATCTACCGTAT
TCATGGTGAAATCAGTAATTGGAATAAGAATACCGACTTTTTGAATCGAAGACTTAGAAATTCTTATATT
GAAGCTATTGGAGAAAATGATGAGAGGCCGTATGTGAAATCAAATTGTAATAAATCAAAATAAAAATATG
TTAAAAAAAAAACAAATAAATATGTATTTAGATGGACCTAGCCTGATCAAAAGTTGGGCCGATCACATGT
TTGATTTACCATCGAAGTCATTCACCAACTCAACTAAAGATGCATTATTTCAGAAGATTAAGCTTTGGCT
TTTGGTAGGAATACATTTAATTATAATCTTCTTTTTTCAACAACCAACAAAATCTTCAGAGCATAGAACC
ACGCCAAAAAACATGTGCAGCTTCAATTCATTCCTGTGACACACCTCTGGACTCTGAACACTACTTCAAT
ATATGTACAGATATGCAGTCTGTTGATAATTTCGCTGAAAAGAAGACAAAGGTATTAATATATGCATAAC
CACGCAATTACTGAAAAAAAAAAGAAAAATTGCAGTTCAAATTAGAAGATGTCGATGAAGAATTCGCAAT
GAATCTCGATTGTGTGGATGATCAAGAACAGTTCATTGAATGGATGCAGGAGTTGGAGATCAGAAAAATG
TATTCTCATGTAACTGAAAAGCCAGATTATCCAAATGTTGTAAATCAAACATGCGATAAGATTTTTCATG
ATTTGAATAGCACTGGAATTGAATTTTTCGACGGATCGAGAAGCTTCAGTAGTACAAAATCTCAATTTGA
TACAATGCAAACGGAAATTGTCCTGTTAACTCCTGAAATGCTCTTATCAGCTATGCAACATTCAGACTTT
GTGAATGGTTTTGAATCAATTTGGACTATTGAAAAAGCTGAAGAACTTATTCATGAATTCCGATTAGCCT
TGAAAGAAGAAACTGAGAAGTTCAAAGAGAATAGAATGAGCAAAATGATAAGAGTTACATCACGAGTTTT
GGATAATACTGTAACTACGAAACTTCAATCATTTTCGGAGAAACAAACAATACATTTTGTGGTTAATGTA
CATTCATTAATTGTGATCTTATTCACAATCTTCGTATGGTCTGGTGCTCCTCTCAGATCAGCTTTCATGT
TTTTTGTTCGAGATGCTCTCACGTGTTTACTTTTCTGTTTTGTCTGCAGTACCGATGGAGTTATCGTTTT
GGATACGGAATTAATAGTAAGCTTATAAATGAAATAATAGTTAAATGTATAAAGATATATTTCAGAAGTA
TATAATTGTCCTTACATTGGCTAATCTCTACTTCACAACTCGTTCTTCATTCTGTACTGAACGACTATCC
CGATGTATTCAACGAGAAAAACGGTTTCCCATAAACTCAAATTTTGCTTCTCTTATTACAGGTATGCCTT
AAAATTTTTTTGTATTTTTTTAAATTTAAAATTTGATATCTAATTTCAGTTGACACAATGACTGATTCTC
GTCAAATACAATACTTCCTTAGTACTGTAACAAAGTATCAAGCAGCCCAAGACTCATATTCAAATGAATT
ATTTGAAAGGTTCCCGAAGAATTGGGGTTGCACATCAATTCTGATATTTCCAATCGTTTTCGTCTATTGG
TATTTCATTGATTCTAATTTTGACAAGATTTGTGTTTCTGTTCTACCATCATTTTGTTTGGCTGCTGGTG
AAGAGCTTTTTGCTAAGAATATGTTTTGGAAAGGTATTTAAAAATTAAGGTTCGAGATTTTAAAACTGAA
AATGCTATTTTTAGAGCGTGAAGCAATGCAAGCAAAGCAACGACTGGAAAATGAAGAACAGGCTGAAAGT
ATTACTGGAAGCTCCCTTGAAAAACTGTTTGCTGGTAATAAACCGGTTTCTAACACAGAGTGAGTGATCA
GAATTGCCATGAAATTACCGAAAAAATCTAAATTTTTAATATTTTCAGCAAAGCTAATATTGTCAAAAAA
TCAAGCATCATCAGAAATCAAAAACCTTGTCTCCAAGATCTTTCACCCGGTACCTACGATGTTTCGAATT
TCATGGTAAACCATTGTACAAGAAACATATTCATTCTCGTAGTTAAATTAATTACAGAAGTATCCACATC
AAGCATCCAGAATATTCCGGGAAAAGATCATTGGATTATATCTTAGGATTCTGAAATTGAGAACAGTAGG
TTTTCTTAATTGCGAAATCTTTTGAATGTATTTTTTCCAGCTCGGTGTGATTTTATGCATTCCTGCGATT
CTTCTAATTGTGATATCAATTGGATTGCTGTTTATTCCAGTTAAAAGAGAAACACTTCATACAGAGTATG
GTCTAATTTTTAGTATAAAAATATAATTGTGCTCTTATAGTTCGAAGCAAGACGACATATTCATTGAGTT
CGAGATTTTCAATTTTTCTACTAATTGGAAGATAGTCAACCAAAATCTGAAGCAGTTCAGTGAGGACATT
GGTGAGAGTTAAATATTTGAATATTCTATAAATTGTTCTACTTTTTCAGAAAGTATTGGAACACTTTATA
CAATTTCGAATTGGCAGAAGAGTTTCGAACGATTTGAACAAGAAACTAATAAGGTAATTCTTTCCAAAAG
AAGATTTGACAACGAAAAAAGTGCGAAAAGTAGGATTAAGTGCGTGTAGACTGTTTGGAACATTTTTCGT
CTTTTCGTCTCCCATGATTGTCTTTCGAAGAAAAAAAACGGGAGAGGTTACTGTATTCTTTCTACTTTTT
TTCAGAATGCTTCTGCAGAATGGAATATATTGTTCAAATGGATAAATGATGAACCGATCAATTCAGCAGT
GACTTTATTTTCGGAAAAATCATCTGGAAATCAAACAATTGCAAATCCATTTAAGTTTCGTCTACGCTAT
GGGTTTGATGCGAAAAATGAGACAACTGTGATAGAAATTGTTCAGGTGAGATTTTACTCAAAATTTGTGA
TTTTGGCATTAAAAATACTGTATCTGGTCTCACTGCGAAGTTTTTTTAATGCAAAGGGGCGTGCGCCATC
AAAGAGTACTGTAATTTCCGAATAAACTAAATTAATTTCCAAAATAATTAAATTTCAAAGAAAAATGTTT
TACGAAGCAATGAAAATTCAACAGGTTCGAAAAGTTGGAAATTACAGTACTCTCTAAAGGCACAGACCTT
TTGGCATTCAACAAAAATTGTCCTGTTGAGACCAGGTACAGTAGTTTTTTAACGAACATTCGCAATTGGT
AAATAACTAATGTATCAATTCCCATGAAAGTGTTTTCAGAAAATCGATGAATTGCTCTCCAAATGCTCGA
AAAACCTTTCACCAAAAGCAGTCGGTGTCCTCTACGAGCATTATCATCGAATCGCAGTTGTCTGGTGAGT
CTCAGTCGGCCACAATCGAATTGTGTCCTTTTTAATTTAATTTTCAAAGCCTGGAGGCAGGCATTTTCTG
TGTAACAAGAATTACTCCTTTTTTCGAAACGTTCTGCTTTTACACAAATTGGCCACCAGTGTCTTACTGT
AGGTCCATCTTCTTATCGAATTCAAACTAATTATTTGGCATCCAAATAATTCATGTTATCAAGAGTTTTC
TTCTCGTTTTGGCATTTTAGGAGCAGCATTTTTGTTTCCGAAAATTTACCGCCACCCAGTTAGCATGTAC
TGATTAATTTCCAACAGCAGAAAGTTTAAGTTTTGAGATTTTTAAGTGCTTTTTCTATTTCTGAAACTTT
TCTTAGATATCCTCTCCTAAAGTGCATTCATTTTCTCTATTTTTTCTCATTAATCGCGTATTTTAATCAT
TTCTCTGAGAAAAAGTTCAAATGCACTTTATCGGAAGTTGCTCATCAAAATCCGACACCTCTTCCCAGCA
CTTGCTCTTTTTGCTTATGTGTGTGCGTGTGAGTCGAAAGCTGCTAAGAAGACGTGAGCCTATGTGCTCC
GGGCGGTCCTCCTAGTCGCGCCGGCGCCACCACCGAGTTCGCGAAAGTAAGAAGACGACGAAAACCAAAA
GAAAAAGGACAAAAAATAGGATGAAAATGAAATAGAAAGGACGGAAGAGATAACAGAAACAAATGATTGA
TTGACAGGGACAAATAGACAGACTTCTGTTCGAAAATCTTTGGGTTGAGGGAGGTCAGAAAAACAAATAT
CTGGAGCTCAATGAATCAGCGCGGCGTTCTTCAAGATTTGGATCTGAATCTGAATATCCAGAACCTACCC
ACCCGCGTCATAATCTTTCTGATCTTAAACCTGGGTTCCTGCTCACTCAAAATGTATAACCTAGATCGTG
CATTTTGCAAATTTTCTTTGAAACAATTTTGACAATAGATTTTTATTTATATTCTAATGGAATTCTGATC
TCAAAATATTTGTAGAGTTTTTGTTTTTCTAAATATTATTTCTAGCATTACATAACCCAGCGCCACATAT
ACGGTATCCGGTCTCGACACGATAATATTTTGTTAAATACAAAAAGTGTGTGCATTTAAAGATTACTGCA
GTTTCAAACTTTCAAAATCGAATAAAAAACTGACATTTTATTCGATATCCATAATTTTTTCTCACAATTT
CTTGAAATTCATCTTCTGTTCATCTCCAATGTCTATCGTGACAAAAATCCAGAAAAGTTCAGTTCTATGA
TTAATCCTTTTTCTCAAGTGATTAACATGCCAATGTGCGAAAGTTCTCTAAATCCCCAGAACTTTGAAGT
TCCATTTTTTTCTGAAAACTTTGAGACTTGTTCCACAGAATCTAAACTCAATCGGAAGTGTTTCTTAGCA
ATTCATCTTTTGAATGTGTGGTACCACCATGTGAGGCATTCTTCAAAGTGTGCTCCGCCCTCTTTTTCTC
CCTCAATGTCCTTTTTACACACTGGGCGACGGCGACGGCGGCGGGCCCTAGGATAGACGCGAAGAAAATA
ATTTCATCTTCGTCATCACCGTTGCTTCTACTTCTTTTCCTTTCCCATGGGCTTTCAGATGTGTTGGAAC
AAAGTTGTTGTCCTCCTGTGTTTTATGTTCATGATTTTCTCTTCTAAATATTAAGTAAACCCCCTAAAAT
AGATGAAAGAGGAGGAAGATGGCAATTGTTTCCCCTTTCATTTACATCACTGTCACTTTTCCGACCCCTC
TGCCGATAATGATCAAGAAATGGGGGAAATTACTGGAAAAAAACGGTTTGATGGAAAGTGTAAAGAATCT
TGGAGGTTTCTATCGTTTCTCGTGATAACGAAAAAGTGTTACAGTAGTGTGGGCGGGATTAATGGTTCAA
TAAACAACTTGAAACCCTTAGTAACCAAATATCTAATGACAAAACTATTGATATTTTAATTTGAGGACTG
TAGGCCTACAGTAATCTTTTTGGTTTTCAAATAGTTTACACAAAGCACCTCCAGCTTTTTCACTGATAAT
ATAAAAATTTCATGATCAAAAGACAATTTGACCTCCACATTTTTTATAAACATCAGAACCTCCATTCCTG
TTTAATTTTGACCTACTGATCTAGCTCTCAATATGTTTTGTTCAGGAATCTCTTCGCTTTCAATCAACTC
ACTACAGCAGGGATCTTCATTATTCTGTTGTCTATAATCACTTTCATCTTTGCCATCACACCAACTATCA
AGGCGACTTTTCTGGTTAGTTAATAATACAACTTTAAAAGATTTAATTCAAAATTTTAGTTTTCCTTATT
GGTCGTTGGGACGCAAATCGAAGTGGCTGCATTGGTCCACTTATTCTCACTCGATCACCACCAAATCTAC
ACTAATTTGGCACTTTTTGCTGGTAAACATAAATATGAAAATTTTAAATTTTAAACTCGTTTTTCAGGTT
TCCTCGCCGCCTGGGATCCGTTTTGTGCTTTATTGCGATATCGAAGACGAATTTTGTACAAAAGTGAAAC
TAGACGAACCCCTGAGTTGGCATCAAAGAGACGAGTTCTTTTGCCAATTGTTGCTACAGCTGATATTGCT
CAATTTTTTGTGTTACTTATTACAGGTATGATTTAGATTCAGTTTTGTGTAAACTAAAAATGTAAATTAA
ATAATAACACTAAGAAATATAGGGCAATCTAGAGCAATGGTGAGTGGCAATTATTATCTGCAATTCTACC
AAATGGCATATTATTGCACCATGTTTGAAAATTAGTGTTAAACTATAGAAAATCACTTAATTTATCTGAA
AATAACATTTATTTCAGTTGAAACATTTGAAAAGTGCATAAACATTACCTGAAAGTTGCAAATTGCCTAT
CATCGATCTTTTTTCAGCAATCGGCAACTTTCGAGCCATTTTTGCATTTTCTAAGACGTTTCAACTGAAA
CACATTTTATTTTTAGATTGAATTTTTTTTCTATATTTTCGCAGTAATTTTTTAATTAAAAAAAAATGTT
AGAAAAACATGGTGCAATGGGACATTTTGTAGATTTTCCGAAGATCAGGTTGATCTATTAGTAAGGATTG
AGTTTTCCTCCCCTCCCTCTTAATTTTTCTTTTTAAAGAATTTCCGAAGCGTGAAGTAACTTGTCAAAAT
TGGTGGCCATTCAGCAGTTCTCGGTCATCAATTTGTTCATTTTTCTTCCACTCACATCCGTCATCCATTA
TTCTTGCCACCTTGTCCATTTTTCGCCAATATATATATTTATTCTCACTTTTCTCTTTCTCTCATTCATC
TTCCGACGTTTCAAATAAGAAGTCCCGAGGTTACTGTAGATGTATGAGTTGCTTTTCAATCTTTTTTCAA
CGTGTGTGGCCTCAAGAGCATTGGAACACGGCCAACAATGAAAAAGGGACACAAAAAGAAAGTGGCTGCT
AGCTTTGGATAGAGACCTCATTTATCACTTTATTCTCTTGAGGAATTCAATGAATATGTGAAACTTGAAT
AAATGTTCTGAATTCTTTGATTTTTGAACATTATAAAACACACATAGACTAAATAGAATTCACCGTTCTC
ATTGGATTCCAGAATTCTACCGTAACCATGAAAATGTCAAATGACTGATTAGTTAACTACTATAACTCTG
CAAGTTTCATTGAACTCTCATTTCATTTTTCATATTACAAATTTCAAAAATATATATCTAGGATTTATAA
AAGTTTAGACTATGTTCATTCGTTCCTAATAAAGTACATTTGAAGTCGGGCGTAAAGCACAAACAATTTT
TAGCTGTCACAACCCACTCTCAACCCTACTGCCTTTCCTTTCTTCTTCTCTCTCGTCTATGCTCCGCCCT
TTCCGTCGGTTTTCTTCGTCGTAGTTCTAGTGTCTCGACATGGTGGCATTCGTTCCTTGAAAAGAAAAAG
AATGTTTCGTATTCATGAGACGAGAGAAACTGAAGTAACAAAAAAAGGGGTATGAACTCGAAAAAAGAAG
GAAAAGGAGACCGAAAATGAATTGATGGTGATTAGGAGCTGTGGGGGTTGTGTCTTGGAAGAGGAAAAAA
CCAGTTGAAAATGAAGCTCCAGGAGAGATGAATATAACGCAGAAGTGAAATTTTGCGTTTTTTGCTCCAA
AAATACAGTACTTGGACTTGGCACGATAAATATTTCCTACATGCGAACAGATGTGCGGCTTTGAATATTA
CTGTAATTTGAAACTCGTTGCTGGTTTAAGGGAAAATTCGCAGCAGGGAAGGTTTGAAGTTACAGTACTC
CTCGAAATTACAGTACGCGCACACATGTTCGCATTTAACTCAAAATTGACCGTGTCGAGACCGGGTACCG
TATTTTTAGTGCAAATATTGCTAATGTTTGTATCTTTGTAATAGAAAAATTGTAAGAAATTACAATAACT
TGAAATTTCAATCTTTGCAAAATAGTAATTTTTAAATATGTATATTTTCAGCGTTCTCCATACTTGCGAT
CATCTGCTCCATCGTTCCCGAGCTCAATATATTCTTCGTACCTACAGTAATCCTCATTGTCATTCAAATT
GTCGCTGTGTTCAATTCAATCATCGTTTCAATTGCAACAAAACAAATGTTTGAAAGTGAAGTAAGTATGG
ATTCCTTTTCAATATTAAGCCCATCAGATTTGGTCGTCTAAGTCGGGATTATATTCAGTTTCTCTGGCAG
CAGCAGTAGTTCTTCTTTTATAATCTCATCTTCATTCTAATATTCTCACATTCTTTTCAGGTTCGACACT
ATCTTCATAGAGACTTGCGGGGCAGCACTACCGCTGTCCGGGTCTACAATTTGGTGCAGAAACAAAGACT
TGCTTCATCGTTAGACGAGCCTCAGGTCGAGCTGGACGAATTCTCAATCAAACGATCATCTCCTCCCTGC
CGATATTATGCTCCACCACCAAAATATTCATGTAAGAAAAGAAGTCGATCATCTGATGAAGACGAGGATT
CTGACCCAAATCAGCCAGGACCATCCAATCGTAGAAGCCCCAAAACCGGCAATAAACGTGTCAGAGGAAA
TGGTGATAACACTGAACTTTATATTCCAAATCGTTATGAGCTCATTGTTTCTGGAAAGTCAGTAGGCGGT
AACACTAGTGCTGCATGGAATGGGGTAAGCTATCATTTCCATCAAAACTGTTATTTTTGAAACAAATTTT
CAGCCTGGAAGCACTTTGGAACAAAATATGAATGCTCTTGAGGAATGCTTCGAATTGGGAGTTGATGAGT
ATGATTTTGACGAGCATGATGGGGATGAAGGTTGCGAACTGGTTCAAGATATGCTAGATCGAGAAAGAAA
TTTGATGAATAAAAGATCTACGGCACAGAGAAGGGAATCTCGAAACATTGAAAAGATGAAGAAGTCGCAA
GAAAATTTGGACAAAGAAAAGAGTGAAGAGAAGATCAGTGAATCGAAGAAGAATCAGGATGACAGCATAG
AGAGTCCGAATCTCCCAGGAACACCTGCCAACCTTCCAGTTGATGAACCACTTCCACCAGTTGGTCGATT
GTATATTGTGGAGCATGTCCTTCCAGAAGAATATCGGCGAGATCCATTAACCGAGCCACCATCAATGGAA
GATTGCATTCGAGCTCACTCTGACCCCAACCTTCCACCTCATCCGCGTGCTGATCAATACCCAGCCTCAT
TCACCCGTCCAATGGTTGAATATTGCGAAGATATTTACTGGACACACCGAACTGGACAGCTACCTCCAGG
ACTTCAAGTACCCCGTCGACCGTACGATTATTATCACATTACCGAGCGTACACCACCACCGGAAGATCTC
AACTGGGTCCCACCAGCCGAATCCCCACCGATCCCGATTCCTCAGCAAGCATTCGATTTGCTAGAAGAAA
GAAGACGAAATCATCGTGAGCAACAAGATGAAGCACGGGAAGGCGACCTATCAGACCCAGAGGTTTCGGT
ACCGGTAGAAAAAATGAGTAAAGGAGAAGAACTTTTCACTGGAGTTGTCCCAATTCTTGTTGAATTAGAT
GGTGATGTTAATGGGCACAAATTTTCTGTCAGTGGAGAGGGTGAAGGTGATGCAACATACGGAAAACTTA
CCCTTAAATTTATTTGCACTACTGGAAAACTACCTGTTCCATGGGTAAGTTTAAACATATATATACTAAC
TAACCCTGATTATTTAAATTTTCAGCCAACACTTGTCACTACTTTCTGTTATGGTGTTCAATGCTTCTCG
AGATACCCAGATCATATGAAACGGCATGACTTTTTCAAGAGTGCCATGCCCGAAGGTTATGTACAGGAAA
GAACTATATTTTTCAAAGATGACGGGAACTACAAGACACGTAAGTTTAAACAGTTCGGTACTAACTAACC
ATACATATTTAAATTTTCAGGTGCTGAAGTCAAGTTTGAAGGTGATACCCTTGTTAATAGAATCGAGTTA
AAAGGTATTGATTTTAAAGAAGATGGAAACATTCTTGGACACAAATTGGAATACAACTATAACTCACACA
ATGTATACATCATGGCAGACAAACAAAAGAATGGAATCAAAGTTGTAAGTTTAAACATGATTTTACTAAC
TAACTAATCTGATTTAAATTTTCAGAACTTCAAAATTAGACACAACATTGAAGATGGAAGCGTTCAACTA
GCAGACCATTATCAACAAAATACTCCAATTGGCGATGGCCCTGTCCTTTTACCAGACAACCATTACCTGT
CCACACAATCTGCCCTTTCGAAAGATCCCAACGAAAAGAGAGACCACATGGTCCTTCTTGAGTTTGTAAC
AGCTGCTGGGATTACACATGGCATGGATGAACTATACAAATAGCATTCGTAGAATTGTAAGTTTAAACTT
TCTCATACTAACTAACGCGCTCTATTTAAATTTTCAGAATTCAATGTCTGTTTCCTTTTTCAGAATTTGG
TTCCAAAATTTCATTTCTTACTCATTTTCGTTTCTATTATTTGTACAATTTCCATTTCATTATTTAATTT
CTTATCTACTCATATCTACTCATATTTAATTTCTTATCTACTCATATCTAATCGTCCACTCGACCTCAAC
TTGTAATCTTTACGAATTTTGTTTTCTTGTTAATAAACGTAATAAGTTTAAAACATTTATTATAAATCAG
CAATACTTAAATGCTCTGGGCGTCAAAACAATGACAAATTTGAATTATTTTCAAAAATTAGGAAGTGAGA
AAGAGCACGGACCTGCCGGTGGATTCCAACATATTGAAACGATGAGAAAGATGAAGGAATTGTGGAATAA
TGTAACAAAATTATATTCTACCGGACAATGAAAAAGTGAGAGAACCTGCACTAATATTTAAATATTTGGA
AGGGGGAAGGCTATTGAAAAATGCAATGAAATGAGTGCTTAAAATTGAGATGCGCTGGGTGGAAGTGCGA
TACAGTTTATGAAAAAGTATTAAGATTAAGGCAAAAACATGGAAGGAGGGGCGAATTGGTAGGTGAAAAG
GCACAAACAATTATAGGGGGATTATTATAATTTATATTACAAAAAGGATTTGAAAATAGGATACGATGGA
ATTTAAATACAACGAGGCGTTTGAATAGCTTATCAATATATTTTCTATATTTTCGAGAGATTTTATATAC
TTAAAAGTAAGATTTAATGCCGGTCATTTTGAGGACGAGAGGAATGTTAGTGATGGAAAATAGGAAGGTA
ATATATTTTTGCAACTAAATTCTTCCAATTTGTCAAGCGATAAACTAGTCGGCCGTACGGGCCCTTTCGT
CTCGCGCGTTTCGGTGATGACGGTGAAAACCTCTGACACATGCAGCTCCCGGAGACGGTCACAGCTTGTC
TGTAAGCGGATGCCGGGAGCAGACAAGCCCGTCAGGGCGCGTCAGCGGGTGTTGGCGGGTGTCGGGGCTG
GCTTAACTATGCGGCATCAGAGCAGATTGTACTGAGAGTGCACCATATGCGGTGTGAAATACCGCACAGA
TGCGTAAGGAGAAAATACCGCATCAGGCGGCCTTAAGGGCCTCGTGATACGCCTATTTTTATAGGTTAAT
GTCATGATAATAATGGTTTCTTAGACGTCAGGTGGCACTTTTCGGGGAAATGTGCGCGGAACCCCTATTT
GTTTATTTTTCTAAATACATTCAAATATGTATCCGCTCATGAGACAATAACCCTGATAAATGCTTCAATA
ATATTGAAAAAGGAAGAGTATGAGTATTCAACATTTCCGTGTCGCCCTTATTCCCTTTTTTGCGGCATTT
TGCCTTCCTGTTTTTGCTCACCCAGAAACGCTGGTGAAAGTAAAAGATGCTGAAGATCAGTTGGGTGCAC
GAGTGGGTTACATCGAACTGGATCTCAACAGCGGTAAGATCCTTGAGAGTTTTCGCCCCGAAGAACGTTT
TCCAATGATGAGCACTTTTAAAGTTCTGCTATGTGGCGCGGTATTATCCCGTATTGACGCCGGGCAAGAG
CAACTCGGTCGCCGCATACACTATTCTCAGAATGACTTGGTTGAGTACTCACCAGTCACAGAAAAGCATC
TTACGGATGGCATGACAGTAAGAGAATTATGCAGTGCTGCCATAACCATGAGTGATAACACTGCGGCCAA
CTTACTTCTGACAACGATCGGAGGACCGAAGGAGCTAACCGCTTTTTTGCACAACATGGGGGATCATGTA
ACTCGCCTTGATCGTTGGGAACCGGAGCTGAATGAAGCCATACCAAACGACGAGCGTGACACCACGATGC
CTGTAGCAATGGCAACAACGTTGCGCAAACTATTAACTGGCGAACTACTTACTCTAGCTTCCCGGCAACA
ATTAATAGACTGGATGGAGGCGGATAAAGTTGCAGGACCACTTCTGCGCTCGGCCCTTCCGGCTGGCTGG
TTTATTGCTGATAAATCTGGAGCCGGTGAGCGTGGGTCTCGCGGTATCATTGCAGCACTGGGGCCAGATG
GTAAGCCCTCCCGTATCGTAGTTATCTACACGACGGGGAGTCAGGCAACTATGGATGAACGAAATAGACA
GATCGCTGAGATAGGTGCCTCACTGATTAAGCATTGGTAACTGTCAGACCAAGTTTACTCATATATACTT
TAGATTGATTTAAAACTTCATTTTTAATTTAAAAGGATCTAGGTGAAGATCCTTTTTGATAATCTCATGA
CCAAAATCCCTTAACGTGAGTTTTCGTTCCACTGAGCGTCAGACCCCGTAGAAAAGATCAAAGGATCTTC
TTGAGATCCTTTTTTTCTGCGCGTAATCTGCTGCTTGCAAACAAAAAAACCACCGCTACCAGCGGTGGTT
TGTTTGCCGGATCAAGAGCTACCAACTCTTTTTCCGAAGGTAACTGGCTTCAGCAGAGCGCAGATACCAA
ATACTGTCCTTCTAGTGTAGCCGTAGTTAGGCCACCACTTCAAGAACTCTGTAGCACCGCCTACATACCT
CGCTCTGCTAATCCTGTTACCAGTGGCTGCTGCCAGTGGCGATAAGTCGTGTCTTACCGGGTTGGACTCA
AGACGATAGTTACCGGATAAGGCGCAGCGGTCGGGCTGAACGGGGGGTTCGTGCACACAGCCCAGCTTGG
AGCGAACGACCTACACCGAACTGAGATACCTACAGCGTGAGCATTGAGAAAGCGCCACGCTTCCCGAAGG
GAGAAAGGCGGACAGGTATCCGGTAAGCGGCAGGGTCGGAACAGGAGAGCGCACGAGGGAGCTTCCAGGG
GGAAACGCCTGGTATCTTTATAGTCCTGTCGGGTTTCGCCACCTCTGACTTGAGCGTCGATTTTTGTGAT
GCTCGTCAGGGGGGCGGAGCCTATGGAAAAACGCCAGCAACGCGGCCTTTTTACGGTTCCTGGCCTTTTG
CTGGCCTTTTGCTCACATGTTCTTTCCTGCGTTATCCCCTGATTCTGTGGATAACCGTATTACCGCCTTT
GAGTGAGCTGATACCGCTCGCCGCAGCCGAACGACCGAGCGCAGCGAGTCAGTGAGCGAGGAAGCGGAAG
AGCGCCCAATACGCAAACCGCCTCTCCCCGCGCGTTGGCCGATTCATTAATGCAGCTGGCACGACAGGTT
TCCCGACTGGAAAGCGGGCAGTGAGCGCAACGCAATTAATGTGAGTTAGCTCACTCATTAGGCACCCCAG
GCTTTACACTTTATGCTTCCGGCTCGTATGTTGTGTGGAATTGTGAGCGGATAACAATTTCACACAGGAA
ACAGCTATGACCATGATTACGCCAAGCTGTAAGTTTAAACATGATCTTACTAACTAACTATTCTCATTTA
AATTTTCAGAGCTTAAAAATGGCTGAAATCACTCACAACGATGGATACGCTAACAACTTGGAAATGAAAT
