>Addgene plasmid #27128 | pJM614-TRA-2::GFP | addgene partial sequence | sequence record 33416 | 27128 with GFP-R
TTACTCATTTTTTCTACCGGTACCGAAACCTCTGGGTCTGATAGGTCGCCTTCCCGTGCTTCATCTTGTT
GCTCACGATGATTTCGTCTTCTTTCTTCTAGCAAATCGAATGCTTGCTGAGGAATCGGGATCGGTGGGGA
TTCGGCTGGTGGGACCCAGTTGAGATCTTCCGGTGGTGGTGTACGCTCGGTAATGTGATAATAATCGTAC
GGTCGACGGGGTACTTGAAGTCCTGGAGGTAGCTGTCCAGTTCGGTGTGTCCAGTAAATATCTTCGCAAT
ATTCAACCATTGGACGGGTGAATGAGGCTGGGTATTGATCAGCACGCGGATGAGGTGGAAGGTTGGGGTC
AGAGTGAGCTCGAATGCAATCTTCCATTGATGGTGGCTCGGTTAATGGATCTCGCCGATATTCTTCTGGA
AGGACATGCTCCACAATATACAATCGACCAACTGGTGGAAGTGGTTCATCAACTGGAAGGTTGGCAGGTG
TTCCTGGGAGATTCGGACTCTCTATGCTGTCATCCTGATTCTTCTTCGATTCACTGATCTTCTCTTCACT
CTTTTCTTTGTCCAAATTTTCTTGCGACTTCTTCATCTTTTCAATGTTTCGAGATTCCCTTCTCTGTGCC
GTAGATCTTTTATTCATCAAATTTCTTTCTCGATCTAGCATATCTTGAACCAGTTCGCAACCTTCATCCC
CATCATGCTCGTCAAAATCATACTCATCAACTCCCAATTCGAAGCATTCCTCAAGAGCATTCATATTTTG
TTCCAAAGTGCTTCCAGGCTGAAAATTTGTTTCAAAAATAACAGTTTTGATGGAAATGATAGCTTACCCC
ATTCCATGCAGCACTAGTGTTACCGCC
